>Addgene plasmid #236738 | pET28a-cerebody | addgene full sequence | sequence record 471097 | Addgene NGS Result
ATGGGAAGCCCGATGCGCCAGAGTTGTTTCTGAAACATGGCAAAGGTAGCGTTGCCAATGATGTTACAGA
TGAGATGGTCAGACTAAACTGGCTGACGGAATTTATGCCTCTTCCGACCATCAAGCATTTTATCCGTACT
CCTGATGATGCATGGTTACTCACCACTGCGATCCCCGGGAAAACAGCATTCCAGGTATTAGAAGAATATC
CTGATTCAGGTGAAAATATTGTTGATGCGCTGGCAGTGTTCCTGCGCCGGTTGCATTCGATTCCTGTTTG
TAATTGTCCTTTTAACAGCGATCGCGTATTTCGTCTCGCTCAGGCGCAATCACGAATGAATAACGGTTTG
GTTGATGCGAGTGATTTTGATGACGAGCGTAATGGCTGGCCTGTTGAACAAGTCTGGAAAGAAATGCATA
AACTTTTGCCATTCTCACCGGATTCAGTCGTCACTCATGGTGATTTCTCACTTGATAACCTTATTTTTGA
CGAGGGGAAATTAATAGGTTGTATTGATGTTGGACGAGTCGGAATCGCAGACCGATACCAGGATCTTGCC
ATCCTATGGAACTGCCTCGGTGAGTTTTCTCCTTCATTACAGAAACGGCTTTTTCAAAAATATGGTATTG
ATAATCCTGATATGAATAAATTGCAGTTTCATTTGATGCTCGATGAGTTTTTCTAAGAATTAATTCATGA
GCGGATACATATTTGAATGTATTTAGAAAAATAAACAAATAGGGGTTCCGCGCACATTTCCCCGAAAAGT
GCCACCTAAATTGTAAGCGTTAATATTTTGTTAAAATTCGCGTTAAATTTTTGTTAAATCAGCTCATTTT
TTAACCAATAGGCCGAAATCGGCAAAATCCCTTATAAATCAAAAGAATAGACCGAGATAGGGT
[37 nt withheld, positions 904-940]
AAAGAACGTGGACTCCAACGTCAAAGG
[49 nt withheld, positions 968-1016]
T
[91 nt withheld, positions 1018-1108]
G
[124 nt withheld, positions 1110-1233]
CCCATTCGCCAATCCGGATATAGTTCCTCCTTTCAGCAAAAAACCCCTCAAGACCCGTTTAGAGGCCCCA
AGGGGTTATGCTAGTTATTGCTCAGCGGTGGCAGCAGCCAACTCAGCTTCCTTTCGGGCTTTGTTAGCAG
CCGGATCTCAGTGGTGGTGGTGGTGGTGCTCGAGTGCGGCCGCAAGCTTGTCGACGGAGCTCGAATTCGG
ATCCGTATCCACCTTTACTGTTAGATCGTGGCAATCAGCGCAGAGCGCGTTAAGCCCCAGAATTTTTGAG
GGCTCATGTCTTTTTTGGTGGCCGTAAACTTCCATCCAATATGGCTCGCACAGATCTTGCACTGGGCAAC
CGTCCAGGCATACCCTGGAAACCAGCTGTGTTCGGTAGACGGGCGGCCTATCAGGTTCAGGTTGCACGCC
TTATACACAGTCAGAATCTCATGCACATACCCATGCGGATTCACATACGCTGCCATCGGACCCTCGCGGG
ACAGCGAGAAAATTTCGTTTTTGGTTGTGATTTCGGTTTCTTGACATTGTTTGCAGCACAGGGAAGTACA
TTTATTCATAATGTCTAATTCACAGCGAAGTCGCTGGATCGCCGAATCAATTTTCAGGAGCTGAATACGC
AAGCTATCATCAATAGGAAGGTTCGCCGCTACCCAGTAGCTAAAATCAATTGGATTTGAAGGCAGCGAAT
CATCTTTGAGATTCTCATCCCATTCACGGAGCTGTTTCTTGATACGGTCCATTAAGGTCTCCGCATCGTC
ATAGCGTTCCGGAAGAATCTGCACTTTAGCTTGCTGGATACCATCTGACTGGGTGCGTAGCTCAAGGACT
TTGAAACGTTGACGGCCAATTGCTTTAACTTTCACGATCTCAATACCGAAATCCTGTTCTTCACGATAGG
CGTAAATCTCGGCTGTAGTGCCAAATTCTGCTTCCCTTTCCTGTACATTGCTGTATGCTAAAACAGCAAA
GGTGCGATCGTTCTGAATCAGATTCCGGACCATACTGACTTCCTGCGGGTGAAACAGCTGCAGCGGTAAG
GTCTGTCCGGGAACCAGGATCATCATCACTTGCGGCAGAACCGGAATCACCTGAATGCTGTCGTCATCGT
GCAACGTGCGGCCATGAAATTCTTCCATATCGGCACCCAGGTAGGTGTGTGATGTCGGCAGACTGGTGTC
GAAGTTGATGATGTTTGGCTTTTTGGCCTTGTCATCGTCATCTTTATAATCAGCGTAATCTGGAACATCG
TATGGGTAGGATTGGAAGTACAGGTTCTCGGTACCCAGATCTACACCAGAAGAATGATGATGATGATGGT
GCATATGTATATCTCCTTCTTAAAGTTAAACAAAATTATTTCTAGAGGGGAATTGTTATCCGCTCACAAT
TCCCCTATAGTGAGTCGTATTAATTTCGCGGGATCGAGATCTCGATCCTCTACGCCGGACGCATCGTGGC
CGGCATCACCGGCGCCACAGGTGCGGTTGCTGGCGCCTATATCGCCGACATCACCGATGGGGAAGATCGG
GCTCGCCACTTCGGGCTCATGAGCGCTTGTTTCGGCGTGGGTATGGTGGCAGGCCCCGTGGCCGGGGGAC
TGTTGGGCGCCATCTCCTTGCATGCACCATTCCTTGCGGCGGCGGTGCTCAACGGCCTCAACCTACTACT
GGGCTGCTTCCTAATGCAGGAGTCGCATAAGGGAGAGCGTCGAGATCCCGGACACCATCGAATGGCGCAA
AACCTTTCGCGGTATGGCATGATAGCGCCCGGAAGAGAGTCAATTCAGGGTGGTGAATGTGAAACCAGTA
ACGTTATACGATGTCGCAGAGTATGCCGGTGTCTCTTATCAGACCGTTTCCCGCGTGGTGAACCAGGCCA
GCCACGTTTCTGCGAAAACGCGGGAAAAAGTGGAAGCGGCGATGGCGGAGCTGAATTACATTCCCAACCG
CGTGGCACAACAACTGGCGGGCAAACAGTCGTTGCTGATTGGCGTTGCCACCTCCAGTCTGGCCCTGCAC
GCGCCGTCGCAAATTGTCGCGGCGATTAAATCTCGCGCCGATCAACTGGGTGCCAGCGTGGTGGTGTCGA
TGGTAGAACGAAGCGGCGTCGAAGCCTGTAAAGCGGCGGTGCACAATCTTCTCGCGCAACGCGTCAGTGG
GCTGATCATTAACTATCCGCTGGATGACCAGGATGCCATTGCTGTGGAAGCTGCCTGCACTAATGTTCCG
GCGTTATTTCTTGATGTCTCTGACCAGACACCCATCAACAGTATTATTTTCTCCCATGAAGACGGTACGC
GACTGGGCGTGGAGCATCTGGTCGCATTGGGTCACCAGCAAATCGCGCTGTTAGCGGGCCCATTAAGTTC
TGTCTCGGCGCGTCTGCGTCTGGCTGGCTGGCATAAATATCTCACTCGCAATCAAATTCAGCCGATAGCG
GAACGGGAAGGCGACTGGAGTGCCATGTCCGGTTTTCAACAAACCATGCAAATGCTGAATGAGGGCATCG
TTCCCACTGCGATGCTGGTTGCCAACGATCAGATGGCGCTGGGCGCAATGCGCGCCATTACCGAGTCCGG
GCTGCGCGTTGGTGCGGATATCTCGGTAGTGGGATACGACGATACCGAAGACAGCTCATGTTATATCCCG
CCGTTAACCACCATCAAACAGGATTTTCGCCTGCTGGGGCAAACCAGCGTGGACCGCTTGCTGCAACTCT
CTCAGGGCCAGGCGGTGAAGGGCAATCAGCTGTTGCCCGTCTCACTGGTGAAAAGAAAAACCACCCTGGC
GCCCAATACGCAAACCGCCTCTCCCCGCGCGTTGGCCGATTCATTAATGCAGCTGGCACGACAGGTTTCC
CGACTGGAAAGCGGGCAGTGAGCGCAACGCAATTAATGTAAGTTAGCTCACTCATTAGGCACCGGGATCT
CGACCGATGCCCTTGAGAGCCTTCAACCCAGTCAGCTCCTTCCGGTGGGCGCGGGGCATGACTATCGTCG
CCGCACTTATGACTGTCTTCTTTATCATGCAACTCGTAGGACAGGTGCCGGCAGCGCTCTGGGTCATTTT
CGGCGAGGACCGCTTTCGCTGGAGCGCGACGATGATCGGCCTGTCGCTTGCGGTATTCGGAATCTTGCAC
GCCCTCGCTCAAGCCTTCGTCACTGGTCCCGCCACCAAACGTTTCGGCGAGAAGCAGGCCATTATCGCCG
GCATGGCGGCCCCACGGGTGCGCATGATCGTGCTCCTGTCGTTGAGGACCCGGCTAGGCTGGCGGGGTTG
CCTTACTGGTTAGCAGAATGAATCACCGATACGCGAGCGAACGTGAAGCGACTGCTGCTGCAAAACGTCT
GCGACCTGAGCAACAACATGAATGGTCTTCGGTTTCCGTGTTTCGTAAAGTCTGGAAACGCGGAAGTCAG
CGCCCTGCACCATTATGTTCCGGATCTGCATCGCAGGATGCTGCTGGCTACCCTGTGGAACACCTACATC
TGTATTAACGAAGCGCTGGCATTGACCCTGAGTGATTTTTCTCTGGTCCCGCCGCATCCATACCGCCAGT
TGTTTACCCTCACAACGTTCCAGTAACCGGGCATGTTCATCATCAGTAACCCGTATCGTGAGCATCCTCT
CTCGTTTCATCGGTATCATTACCCCCATGAACAGAAATCCCCCTTACACGGAGGCATCAGTGACCAAACA
GGAAAAAACCGCCCTTAACATGGCCCGCTTTATCAGAAGCCAGACATTAACGCTTCTGGAGAAACTCAAC
GAGCTGGACGCGGATGAACAGGCAGACATCTGTGAATCGCTTCACGACCACGCTGATGAGCTTTACCGCA
GCTGCCTCGCGCGTTTCGGTGATGACGGTGAAAACCTCTGACACATGCAGCTCCCGGAGACGGTCACAGC
TTGTCTGTAAGCGGATGCCGGGAGCAGACAAGCCCGTCAGGGCGCGTCAGCGGGTGTTGGCGGGTGTCGG
GGCGCAGCCATGACCCAGTCACGTAGCGATAGCGGAGTGTATACTGGCTTAACTATGCGGCATCAGAGCA
GATTGTACTGAGAGTGCACCATTGCGGTGTGAAATACCGCACAGATGCGTAAGGAGAAAATACCGCATCA
GGCGCTCTTCCGCTTCCTCGCTCACTGACTCGCTGCGCTCGGTCGTTCGGCTGCGGCGAGCGGTATCAGC
TCACTCAAAGGCGGTAATACGGTTATCCACAGAATCAGGGGATAACGCAGGAAAGAACATGTGAGCAAAA
GGCCAGCAAAAGGCCAGGAACCGTAAAAAGGCCGCGTTGCTGGCGTTTTTCCATAGGCTCCGCCCCCCTG
ACGAGCATCACAAAAATCGACGCTCAAGTCAGAGGTGGCGAAACCCGACAGGACTATAAAGATACCAGGC
GTTTCCCCCTGGAAGCTCCCTCGTGCGCTCTCCTGTTCCGACCCTGCCGCTTACCGGATACCTGTCCGCC
TTTCTCCCTTCGGGAAGCGTGGCGCTTTCTCATAGCTCACGCTGTAGGTATCTCAGTTCGGTGTAGGTCG
TTCGCTCCAAGCTGGGCTGTGTGCACGAACCCCCCGTTCAGCCCGACCGCTGCGCCTTATCCGGTAACTA
TCGTCTTGAGTCCAACCCGGTAAGACACGACTTATCGCCACTGGCAGCAGCCACTGGTAACAGGATTAGC
AGAGCGAGGTATGTAGGCGGTGCTACAGAGTTCTTGAAGTGGTGGCCTAACTACGGCTACACTAGAAGGA
CAGTATTTGGTATCTGCGCTCTGCTGAAGCCAGTTACCTTCGGAAAAAGAGTTGGTAGCTCTTGATCCGG
CAAACAAACCACCGCTGGTAGCGGTGGTTTTTTTGTTTGCAAGCAGCAGATTACGCGCAGAAAAAAAGGA
TCTCAAGAAGATCCTTTGATCTTTTCTACGGGGTCTGACGCTCAGTGGAACGAAAACTCACGTTAAGGGA
TTTTGGTCATGAACAATAAAACTGTCTGCTTACATAAACAGTAATACAAGGGGTGTTATGAGCCATATTC
AACGGGAAACGTCTTGCTCTAGGCCGCGATTAAATTCCAACATGGATGCTGATTTATATGGGTATAAATG
GGCTCGCGATAATGTCGGGCAATCAGGTGCGACAATCTATCGATTGT
Features (pLannotate 1.2.2; 20 found; start..end, strand, type, name):
    695..752     -  promoter       AmpR promoter (fragment): bla
    805..1233    -  rep_origin     f1 ori (sequence partly withheld): f1 bacteriophage origin of replication; arrow indicates direction of (+) strand synthesis
   1270..1317    -  terminator     T7 terminator: transcription terminator for bacteriophage T7 RNA polymerase
   1325..1374    -  CDS            SET1 (fragment): solubility-enhancement tag derived from T7 phage gene 10B
   1384..1401    -  CDS            9xHis (fragment): 9xHis affinity tag
   1467..2465    -  CDS            CRBN (fragment): CRBN_HUMAN - Experimental evidence at protein level: Swiss-Prot protein existence level 1. Substrate recognition component of a DCX (DDB1-CUL4-X-box) E3 protein ligase complex that mediates the ubiquitination and subsequent proteasomal degradation of target proteins, such as MEIS2 (Probable). Normal degradation of key regulatory proteins is required for normal limb outgrowth and expression of the fibroblast growth factor FGF8 (PubMed:20223979, PubMed:24328678, PubMed:25043012, PubMed:25108355). Maintains presynaptic glutamate release and consequently cognitive functions, such as memory and lea
   2475..2501    -  CDS            3xHA (fragment): three tandem HA epitope tags
   2575..2597    -  RBS            RBS: efficient ribosome binding site from bacteriophage T7 gene 10 (Olins and Rangwala, 1989)
   2612..2636    -  protein_bind   lac operator: The lac repressor binds to the lac operator to inhibit transcription in E. coli. This inhibition can be relieved by adding lactose or isopropyl-β-D-thiogalactopyranoside (IPTG). lac repressor encoded by lacI
   2637..2655    -  promoter       T7 promoter: promoter for bacteriophage T7 RNA polymerase
   2677..2956    +  CDS            TcR (fragment): tetracycline efflux protein; tet; confers resistance to tetracycline
   2964..3041    +  promoter       lacI promoter: lacI
   3042..4124    +  CDS            lacI: lac repressor; lacI; The lac repressor binds to the lac operator to inhibit transcription in E. coli. This inhibition can be relieved by adding lactose or isopropyl-β-D-thiogalactopyranoside (IPTG).
   4137..4158    +  protein_bind   CAP binding site: CAP binding activates transcription in the presence of cAMP. E. coli catabolite activator protein
   4173..4464    +  CDS            TcR (fragment): tetracycline efflux protein; tet; confers resistance to tetracycline
   4536..4916    -  CDS            YPB1_ECOLX: Protein predicted: Swiss-Prot protein existence level 4. From Escherichia coli.
   4933..5124    +  CDS            rop: Rop protein, which maintains plasmids at low copy number; rop
   5226..5365    +  misc_feature   bom: basis of mobility region from pBR322
   5551..6139    -  rep_origin     ori: high-copy-number ColE1/pMB1/pBR322/pUC origin of replication
   6261..686     +  CDS            KanR (across the origin): aminoglycoside phosphotransferase; aph(3')-Ia; confers resistance to kanamycin in bacteria or G418 (Geneticin®) in eukaryotes
