[The description below was written by a language model from this plasmid's Addgene catalogue record and pLannotate feature annotations shown in this document.]
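Description:
pET28a-cerebody is a bacterial expression plasmid of 6,390 nt, built on the pET28a backbone for overproduction of "cerebody", a synthetic protein. It is maintained in E. coli through a ColE1/pBR322-type origin accompanied by the rop gene and the bom mobility region, and is selected with kanamycin via an aminoglycoside phosphotransferase (KanR) gene. An f1 phage origin is also present. The short TcR and AmpR-promoter fragments flagged in the annotation are probably backbone remnants rather than functional markers.

The expression cassette follows the standard pET arrangement: a T7 promoter immediately followed by a lac operator, the T7 gene 10 ribosome binding site, the coding region and a T7 terminator. The plasmid also carries lacI under its own promoter. Transcription therefore depends on a host that supplies T7 RNA polymerase, is repressed by the lac repressor, and is induced with IPTG.

The annotated coding region contains a roughly 1 kb segment matching part of human cereblon (CRBN), the substrate-recognition component of the DDB1-CUL4 E3 ubiquitin ligase complex, so cerebody appears to be an engineered CRBN-derived protein. The catalogue lists His, HA and FLAG tags at the N terminus. The feature table detects an HA-tag fragment just upstream of the CRBN segment and a His-tag fragment downstream of it, near the terminator, which may be the vector's own C-terminal His sequence. It does not annotate a FLAG tag or an N-terminal His tag, so the exact tag layout cannot be confirmed from the annotation alone.

The stated purpose is protein overexpression of cerebody. The associated publication's title concerns detection and enrichment of endogenous cereblon substrates, which suggests the purified tagged protein serves as an affinity reagent for that work.
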