Addgene plasmid #236738: pET28a-cerebody
Purpose: Protein overexpression of cerebody
Depositing lab: Christina Woo. Depositing organization: Harvard University. Publication: A method for the detection and enrichment of endogenous cereblon substrates. Lloyd HC, Li Y, Payne NC, Zhao Z, Xu W, Kroupova A, Zollman D, Long T, Kabir F, Chen M, Freeman R, Feng EY, Xi SY, Hsu YC, Ciulli A, Mazitschek R, Woo CM. Cell Chem Biol. 2025 Aug 5:S2451-9456(25)00225-9. doi: 10.1016/j.chembiol.2025.07.002. PubMed 40782806.
Backbone
  Vector backbone: pET28a
  Vector type: Bacterial Expression
Growth in bacteria
  Bacterial resistance: Kanamycin, 50 μg/mL
  Growth temperature: 37°C
  Growth strain: DH5alpha
  Copy number: Unknown
Gene/Insert
  Gene/Insert name: cerebody
  Species: Synthetic
  Tag / fusion protein: His, HA, FLAG (N terminal on insert)
Terms and licenses: Academic/Nonprofit Terms; Industry Terms: Not Available to Industry
How to cite: pET28a-cerebody was a gift from Christina Woo (Addgene plasmid # 236738 ; http://n2t.net/addgene:236738 ; RRID:Addgene_236738)
